Addgene plasmid #132437: pDLX4.1.0-gDNA
Purpose: CRISPR/Cas9 plasmid to create GFP fusion proteins
Depositing lab: Kevin White. Depositing organization: University of Chicago.
Backbone
  Vector backbone: pX330
  Backbone manufacturer: addgene ID: 42230
  Vector type: CRISPR
Growth in bacteria
  Bacterial resistance: Ampicillin, 100 μg/mL
  Growth temperature: 37°C
  Growth strain: DH5alpha
  Copy number: High Copy
Gene/Insert
  Gene/Insert name: DLX4
  gRNA/shRNA sequence: CCTCAGATGATGTGAATCTG GGG
  Species: H. sapiens (human)
  Entrez Gene: DLX4 (a.k.a. BP1, DLX7, DLX8, DLX9, OFC15)
  Cloning method: Restriction Enzyme; 5′ cloning site BbsI (destroyed during cloning); 3′ cloning site BbsI (destroyed during cloning)
Terms and licenses: Academic/Nonprofit Terms; Industry Terms: Not Available to Industry
Depositor comments: gRNA sequence also includes uncloned PAM after the space
How to cite: pDLX4.1.0-gDNA was a gift from Kevin White (Addgene plasmid # 132437 ; http://n2t.net/addgene:132437 ; RRID:Addgene_132437)
