[The description below was written by a language model from this plasmid's Addgene catalogue record and pLannotate feature annotations shown in this document.]
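Description:
pDLX4.1.0-gDNA is a pX330-based CRISPR/Cas9 expression plasmid for mammalian cells that carries a single guide RNA directed against the human DLX4 gene. It is propagated in E. coli as a high-copy plasmid through a ColE1/pUC-type origin and is selected with ampicillin via the β-lactamase (AmpR) cassette. An f1/M13 phage origin is also present, along with short pBR322-derived bom and rop fragments left over from the backbone.

The plasmid combines two expression units. A human U6 RNA polymerase III promoter drives the guide, whose DLX4-specific spacer was cloned between two BbsI sites (both destroyed in the process) directly upstream of the Streptococcus pyogenes gRNA scaffold. The PAM listed with the guide lies in the genomic target and is not part of the cloned insert. Downstream, a hybrid promoter made of the CMV enhancer, the chicken β-actin promoter and a hybrid intron drives S. pyogenes Cas9. The annotation tool splits Cas9 into contiguous N- and C-terminal portions, but these together form one continuous coding sequence, which ends in a nucleoplasmin nuclear localization signal and is followed by a bGH polyadenylation signal. A single AAV2 ITR is annotated after the cassette; with only one ITR annotated, the tables do not indicate a complete AAV packaging vector.

The stated purpose is to create GFP fusion proteins, yet neither feature table shows a GFP sequence or homology arms. The plasmid therefore appears to supply only the nuclease and guide that cut the DLX4 locus, and the GFP tag would presumably come from a separate donor template that the record does not describe. The two sequence records (depositor full sequence and a partial NGS result) differ slightly in length and in start position but show the same feature set.
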