Features (pLannotate 1.2.2; 18 found; start..end, strand, type, name):
     79..122     +  misc_RNA       gRNA scaffold (fragment): guide RNA scaffold for the Streptococcus pyogenes CRISPR/Cas9 system
    169..454     +  enhancer       CMV enhancer: human cytomegalovirus immediate early enhancer; contains an 18-bp deletion relative to the standard CMV enhancer
    456..733     +  promoter       chicken β-actin promoter: No description available
    734..962     +  intron         hybrid intron: hybrid between chicken β-actin (CBA) and minute virus of mice (MMV) introns (Gray et al., 2011)
   1100..2701    +  CDS            Cas9(N): N-terminal portion of Streptococcus pyogenes Cas9 (Zetsche et al., 2015)
   2702..5200    +  CDS            Cas9(C): C-terminal portion of Streptococcus pyogenes Cas9 (Zetsche et al., 2015)
   5201..5248    +  CDS            nucleoplasmin NLS: bipartite nuclear localization signal from nucleoplasmin
   5282..5393    +  polyA_signal   bGH poly(A) signal: bovine growth hormone polyadenylation signal
   5498..5638    +  repeat_region  AAV2 ITR: inverted terminal repeat of adeno-associated virus serotype 2 inverted
   5643..5694    -  misc_feature   bom (fragment): basis of mobility region from pBR322
   5713..6093    +  rep_origin     M13 ori (sequence partly withheld): M13 bacteriophage origin of replication; arrow indicates direction of (+) strand synthesis
   6169..6218    -  misc_feature   bom (fragment): basis of mobility region from pBR322
   6320..6355    -  CDS            rop (fragment): Rop protein, which maintains plasmids at low copy number; rop
   6450..6554    +  promoter       AmpR promoter: bla
   6555..7415    +  CDS            AmpR: β-lactamase; bla; confers resistance to ampicillin, carbenicillin, and related antibiotics
   7586..8174    +  rep_origin     ori: high-copy-number ColE1/pMB1/pBR322/pUC origin of replication
   8236..8476    +  promoter       U6 promoter: RNA polymerase III promoter for human U6 snRNA
   8505..72      +  misc_RNA       gRNA scaffold (across the origin): guide RNA scaffold for the Streptococcus pyogenes CRISPR/Cas9 system
>Addgene plasmid #132437 | pDLX4.1.0-gDNA | depositor full sequence | sequence record 254395 | Full Sequence
TAGAGCTAGAAATAGCAAGTTAAAATAAGGCTAGTCCGTTATCAACTTGAAAAAGTGGCACCGAGTCGGT
GCTTTTTTGTTTTAGAGCTAGAAATAGCAAGTTAAAATAAGGCTAGTCCGTTTTTAGCGCGTGCGCCAAT
TCTGCAGACAAATGGCTCTAGAGGTACCCGTTACATAACTTACGGTAAATGGCCCGCCTGGCTGACCGCC
CAACGACCCCCGCCCATTGACGTCAATAGTAACGCCAATAGGGACTTTCCATTGACGTCAATGGGTGGAG
TATTTACGGTAAACTGCCCACTTGGCAGTACATCAAGTGTATCATATGCCAAGTACGCCCCCTATTGACG
TCAATGACGGTAAATGGCCCGCCTGGCATTGTGCCCAGTACATGACCTTATGGGACTTTCCTACTTGGCA
GTACATCTACGTATTAGTCATCGCTATTACCATGGTCGAGGTGAGCCCCACGTTCTGCTTCACTCTCCCC
ATCTCCCCCCCCTCCCCACCCCCAATTTTGTATTTATTTATTTTTTAATTATTTTGTGCAGCGATGGGGG
CGGGGGGGGGGGGGGGGCGCGCGCCAGGCGGGGCGGGGCGGGGCGAGGGGCGGGGCGGGGCGAGGCGGAG
AGGTGCGGCGGCAGCCAATCAGAGCGGCGCGCTCCGAAAGTTTCCTTTTATGGCGAGGCGGCGGCGGCGG
CGGCCCTATAAAAAGCGAAGCGCGCGGCGGGCGGGAGTCGCTGCGACGCTGCCTTCGCCCCGTGCCCCGC
TCCGCCGCCGCCTCGCGCCGCCCGCCCCGGCTCTGACTGACCGCGTTACTCCCACAGGTGAGCGGGCGGG
ACGGCCCTTCTCCTCCGGGCTGTAATTAGCTGAGCAAGAGGTAAGGGTTTAAGGGATGGTTGGTTGGTGG
GGTATTAATGTTTAATTACCTGGAGCACCTGCCTGAAATCACTTTTTTTCAGGTTGGACCGGTGCCACCA
TGGACTATAAGGACCACGACGGAGACTACAAGGATCATGATATTGATTACAAAGACGATGACGATAAGAT
GGCCCCAAAGAAGAAGCGGAAGGTCGGTATCCACGGAGTCCCAGCAGCCGACAAGAAGTACAGCATCGGC
CTGGACATCGGCACCAACTCTGTGGGCTGGGCCGTGATCACCGACGAGTACAAGGTGCCCAGCAAGAAAT
TCAAGGTGCTGGGCAACACCGACCGGCACAGCATCAAGAAGAACCTGATCGGAGCCCTGCTGTTCGACAG
CGGCGAAACAGCCGAGGCCACCCGGCTGAAGAGAACCGCCAGAAGAAGATACACCAGACGGAAGAACCGG
ATCTGCTATCTGCAAGAGATCTTCAGCAACGAGATGGCCAAGGTGGACGACAGCTTCTTCCACAGACTGG
AAGAGTCCTTCCTGGTGGAAGAGGATAAGAAGCACGAGCGGCACCCCATCTTCGGCAACATCGTGGACGA
GGTGGCCTACCACGAGAAGTACCCCACCATCTACCACCTGAGAAAGAAACTGGTGGACAGCACCGACAAG
GCCGACCTGCGGCTGATCTATCTGGCCCTGGCCCACATGATCAAGTTCCGGGGCCACTTCCTGATCGAGG
GCGACCTGAACCCCGACAACAGCGACGTGGACAAGCTGTTCATCCAGCTGGTGCAGACCTACAACCAGCT
GTTCGAGGAAAACCCCATCAACGCCAGCGGCGTGGACGCCAAGGCCATCCTGTCTGCCAGACTGAGCAAG
AGCAGACGGCTGGAAAATCTGATCGCCCAGCTGCCCGGCGAGAAGAAGAATGGCCTGTTCGGAAACCTGA
TTGCCCTGAGCCTGGGCCTGACCCCCAACTTCAAGAGCAACTTCGACCTGGCCGAGGATGCCAAACTGCA
GCTGAGCAAGGACACCTACGACGACGACCTGGACAACCTGCTGGCCCAGATCGGCGACCAGTACGCCGAC
CTGTTTCTGGCCGCCAAGAACCTGTCCGACGCCATCCTGCTGAGCGACATCCTGAGAGTGAACACCGAGA
TCACCAAGGCCCCCCTGAGCGCCTCTATGATCAAGAGATACGACGAGCACCACCAGGACCTGACCCTGCT
GAAAGCTCTCGTGCGGCAGCAGCTGCCTGAGAAGTACAAAGAGATTTTCTTCGACCAGAGCAAGAACGGC
TACGCCGGCTACATTGACGGCGGAGCCAGCCAGGAAGAGTTCTACAAGTTCATCAAGCCCATCCTGGAAA
AGATGGACGGCACCGAGGAACTGCTCGTGAAGCTGAACAGAGAGGACCTGCTGCGGAAGCAGCGGACCTT
CGACAACGGCAGCATCCCCCACCAGATCCACCTGGGAGAGCTGCACGCCATTCTGCGGCGGCAGGAAGAT
TTTTACCCATTCCTGAAGGACAACCGGGAAAAGATCGAGAAGATCCTGACCTTCCGCATCCCCTACTACG
TGGGCCCTCTGGCCAGGGGAAACAGCAGATTCGCCTGGATGACCAGAAAGAGCGAGGAAACCATCACCCC
CTGGAACTTCGAGGAAGTGGTGGACAAGGGCGCTTCCGCCCAGAGCTTCATCGAGCGGATGACCAACTTC
GATAAGAACCTGCCCAACGAGAAGGTGCTGCCCAAGCACAGCCTGCTGTACGAGTACTTCACCGTGTATA
ACGAGCTGACCAAAGTGAAATACGTGACCGAGGGAATGAGAAAGCCCGCCTTCCTGAGCGGCGAGCAGAA
AAAGGCCATCGTGGACCTGCTGTTCAAGACCAACCGGAAAGTGACCGTGAAGCAGCTGAAAGAGGACTAC
TTCAAGAAAATCGAGTGCTTCGACTCCGTGGAAATCTCCGGCGTGGAAGATCGGTTCAACGCCTCCCTGG
GCACATACCACGATCTGCTGAAAATTATCAAGGACAAGGACTTCCTGGACAATGAGGAAAACGAGGACAT
TCTGGAAGATATCGTGCTGACCCTGACACTGTTTGAGGACAGAGAGATGATCGAGGAACGGCTGAAAACC
TATGCCCACCTGTTCGACGACAAAGTGATGAAGCAGCTGAAGCGGCGGAGATACACCGGCTGGGGCAGGC
TGAGCCGGAAGCTGATCAACGGCATCCGGGACAAGCAGTCCGGCAAGACAATCCTGGATTTCCTGAAGTC
CGACGGCTTCGCCAACAGAAACTTCATGCAGCTGATCCACGACGACAGCCTGACCTTTAAAGAGGACATC
CAGAAAGCCCAGGTGTCCGGCCAGGGCGATAGCCTGCACGAGCACATTGCCAATCTGGCCGGCAGCCCCG
CCATTAAGAAGGGCATCCTGCAGACAGTGAAGGTGGTGGACGAGCTCGTGAAAGTGATGGGCCGGCACAA
GCCCGAGAACATCGTGATCGAAATGGCCAGAGAGAACCAGACCACCCAGAAGGGACAGAAGAACAGCCGC
GAGAGAATGAAGCGGATCGAAGAGGGCATCAAAGAGCTGGGCAGCCAGATCCTGAAAGAACACCCCGTGG
AAAACACCCAGCTGCAGAACGAGAAGCTGTACCTGTACTACCTGCAGAATGGGCGGGATATGTACGTGGA
CCAGGAACTGGACATCAACCGGCTGTCCGACTACGATGTGGACCATATCGTGCCTCAGAGCTTTCTGAAG
GACGACTCCATCGACAACAAGGTGCTGACCAGAAGCGACAAGAACCGGGGCAAGAGCGACAACGTGCCCT
CCGAAGAGGTCGTGAAGAAGATGAAGAACTACTGGCGGCAGCTGCTGAACGCCAAGCTGATTACCCAGAG
AAAGTTCGACAATCTGACCAAGGCCGAGAGAGGCGGCCTGAGCGAACTGGATAAGGCCGGCTTCATCAAG
AGACAGCTGGTGGAAACCCGGCAGATCACAAAGCACGTGGCACAGATCCTGGACTCCCGGATGAACACTA
AGTACGACGAGAATGACAAGCTGATCCGGGAAGTGAAAGTGATCACCCTGAAGTCCAAGCTGGTGTCCGA
TTTCCGGAAGGATTTCCAGTTTTACAAAGTGCGCGAGATCAACAACTACCACCACGCCCACGACGCCTAC
CTGAACGCCGTCGTGGGAACCGCCCTGATCAAAAAGTACCCTAAGCTGGAAAGCGAGTTCGTGTACGGCG
ACTACAAGGTGTACGACGTGCGGAAGATGATCGCCAAGAGCGAGCAGGAAATCGGCAAGGCTACCGCCAA
GTACTTCTTCTACAGCAACATCATGAACTTTTTCAAGACCGAGATTACCCTGGCCAACGGCGAGATCCGG
AAGCGGCCTCTGATCGAGACAAACGGCGAAACCGGGGAGATCGTGTGGGATAAGGGCCGGGATTTTGCCA
CCGTGCGGAAAGTGCTGAGCATGCCCCAAGTGAATATCGTGAAAAAGACCGAGGTGCAGACAGGCGGCTT
CAGCAAAGAGTCTATCCTGCCCAAGAGGAACAGCGATAAGCTGATCGCCAGAAAGAAGGACTGGGACCCT
AAGAAGTACGGCGGCTTCGACAGCCCCACCGTGGCCTATTCTGTGCTGGTGGTGGCCAAAGTGGAAAAGG
GCAAGTCCAAGAAACTGAAGAGTGTGAAAGAGCTGCTGGGGATCACCATCATGGAAAGAAGCAGCTTCGA
GAAGAATCCCATCGACTTTCTGGAAGCCAAGGGCTACAAAGAAGTGAAAAAGGACCTGATCATCAAGCTG
CCTAAGTACTCCCTGTTCGAGCTGGAAAACGGCCGGAAGAGAATGCTGGCCTCTGCCGGCGAACTGCAGA
AGGGAAACGAACTGGCCCTGCCCTCCAAATATGTGAACTTCCTGTACCTGGCCAGCCACTATGAGAAGCT
GAAGGGCTCCCCCGAGGATAATGAGCAGAAACAGCTGTTTGTGGAACAGCACAAGCACTACCTGGACGAG
ATCATCGAGCAGATCAGCGAGTTCTCCAAGAGAGTGATCCTGGCCGACGCTAATCTGGACAAAGTGCTGT
CCGCCTACAACAAGCACCGGGATAAGCCCATCAGAGAGCAGGCCGAGAATATCATCCACCTGTTTACCCT
GACCAATCTGGGAGCCCCTGCCGCCTTCAAGTACTTTGACACCACCATCGACCGGAAGAGGTACACCAGC
ACCAAAGAGGTGCTGGACGCCACCCTGATCCACCAGAGCATCACCGGCCTGTACGAGACACGGATCGACC
TGTCTCAGCTGGGAGGCGACAAAAGGCCGGCGGCCACGAAAAAGGCCGGCCAGGCAAAAAAGAAAAAGTA
AGAATTCCTAGAGCTCGCTGATCAGCCTCGACTGTGCCTTCTAGTTGCCAGCCATCTGTTGTTTGCCCCT
CCCCCGTGCCTTCCTTGACCCTGGAAGGTGCCACTCCCACTGTCCTTTCCTAATAAAATGAGGAAATTGC
ATCGCATTGTCTGAGTAGGTGTCATTCTATTCTGGGGGGTGGGGTGGGGCAGGACAGCAAGGGGGAGGAT
TGGGAAGAGAATAGCAGGCATGCTGGGGAGCGGCCGCAGGAACCCCTAGTGATGGAGTTGGCCACTCCCT
CTCTGCGCGCTCGCTCGCTCACTGAGGCCGGGCGACCAAAGGTCGCCCGACGCCCGGGCTTTGCCCGGGC
GGCCTCAGTGAGCGAGCGAGCGCGCAGCTGCCTGCAGGGGCGCCTGATGCGGTATTTTCTCCTTACGCAT
CTGTGCGGTATTTCACACCGCATA
[142 nt withheld, positions 5695-5836]
C
[141 nt withheld, positions 5838-5978]
CCTTTGACGTTGGAGTCCACGTTCTTT
[37 nt withheld, positions 6006-6042]
ACCCTATCTCGGGCTATTCTTTTGATTTATAAGGGATTTTGCCGATTTCGGCCTATTGGTTAAAAAATGA
GCTGATTTAACAAAAATTTAACGCGAATTTTAACAAAATATTAACGTTTACAATTTTATGGTGCACTCTC
AGTACAATCTGCTCTGATGCCGCATAGTTAAGCCAGCCCCGACACCCGCCAACACCCGCTGACGCGCCCT
GACGGGCTTGTCTGCTCCCGGCATCCGCTTACAGACAAGCTGTGACCGTCTCCGGGAGCTGCATGTGTCA
GAGGTTTTCACCGTCATCACCGAAACGCGCGAGACGAAAGGGCCTCGTGATACGCCTATTTTTATAGGTT
AATGTCATGATAATAATGGTTTCTTAGACGTCAGGTGGCACTTTTCGGGGAAATGTGCGCGGAACCCCTA
TTTGTTTATTTTTCTAAATACATTCAAATATGTATCCGCTCATGAGACAATAACCCTGATAAATGCTTCA
ATAATATTGAAAAAGGAAGAGTATGAGTATTCAACATTTCCGTGTCGCCCTTATTCCCTTTTTTGCGGCA
TTTTGCCTTCCTGTTTTTGCTCACCCAGAAACGCTGGTGAAAGTAAAAGATGCTGAAGATCAGTTGGGTG
CACGAGTGGGTTACATCGAACTGGATCTCAACAGCGGTAAGATCCTTGAGAGTTTTCGCCCCGAAGAACG
TTTTCCAATGATGAGCACTTTTAAAGTTCTGCTATGTGGCGCGGTATTATCCCGTATTGACGCCGGGCAA
GAGCAACTCGGTCGCCGCATACACTATTCTCAGAATGACTTGGTTGAGTACTCACCAGTCACAGAAAAGC
ATCTTACGGATGGCATGACAGTAAGAGAATTATGCAGTGCTGCCATAACCATGAGTGATAACACTGCGGC
CAACTTACTTCTGACAACGATCGGAGGACCGAAGGAGCTAACCGCTTTTTTGCACAACATGGGGGATCAT
GTAACTCGCCTTGATCGTTGGGAACCGGAGCTGAATGAAGCCATACCAAACGACGAGCGTGACACCACGA
TGCCTGTAGCAATGGCAACAACGTTGCGCAAACTATTAACTGGCGAACTACTTACTCTAGCTTCCCGGCA
ACAATTAATAGACTGGATGGAGGCGGATAAAGTTGCAGGACCACTTCTGCGCTCGGCCCTTCCGGCTGGC
TGGTTTATTGCTGATAAATCTGGAGCCGGTGAGCGTGGAAGCCGCGGTATCATTGCAGCACTGGGGCCAG
ATGGTAAGCCCTCCCGTATCGTAGTTATCTACACGACGGGGAGTCAGGCAACTATGGATGAACGAAATAG
ACAGATCGCTGAGATAGGTGCCTCACTGATTAAGCATTGGTAACTGTCAGACCAAGTTTACTCATATATA
CTTTAGATTGATTTAAAACTTCATTTTTAATTTAAAAGGATCTAGGTGAAGATCCTTTTTGATAATCTCA
TGACCAAAATCCCTTAACGTGAGTTTTCGTTCCACTGAGCGTCAGACCCCGTAGAAAAGATCAAAGGATC
TTCTTGAGATCCTTTTTTTCTGCGCGTAATCTGCTGCTTGCAAACAAAAAAACCACCGCTACCAGCGGTG
GTTTGTTTGCCGGATCAAGAGCTACCAACTCTTTTTCCGAAGGTAACTGGCTTCAGCAGAGCGCAGATAC
CAAATACTGTCCTTCTAGTGTAGCCGTAGTTAGGCCACCACTTCAAGAACTCTGTAGCACCGCCTACATA
CCTCGCTCTGCTAATCCTGTTACCAGTGGCTGCTGCCAGTGGCGATAAGTCGTGTCTTACCGGGTTGGAC
TCAAGACGATAGTTACCGGATAAGGCGCAGCGGTCGGGCTGAACGGGGGGTTCGTGCACACAGCCCAGCT
TGGAGCGAACGACCTACACCGAACTGAGATACCTACAGCGTGAGCTATGAGAAAGCGCCACGCTTCCCGA
AGGGAGAAAGGCGGACAGGTATCCGGTAAGCGGCAGGGTCGGAACAGGAGAGCGCACGAGGGAGCTTCCA
GGGGGAAACGCCTGGTATCTTTATAGTCCTGTCGGGTTTCGCCACCTCTGACTTGAGCGTCGATTTTTGT
GATGCTCGTCAGGGGGGCGGAGCCTATGGAAAAACGCCAGCAACGCGGCCTTTTTACGGTTCCTGGCCTT
TTGCTGGCCTTTTGCTCACATGTGAGGGCCTATTTCCCATGATTCCTTCATATTTGCATATACGATACAA
GGCTGTTAGAGAGATAATTGGAATTAATTTGACTGTAAACACAAAGATATTAGTACAAAATACGTGACGT
AGAAAGTAATAATTTCTTGGGTAGTTTGCAGTTTTAAAATTATGTTTTAAAATGGACTATCATATGCTTA
CCGTAACTTGAAAGTATTTCGATTTCTTGGCTTTATATATCTTGTGGAAAGGACGAAACACCCCTCAGAT
GATGTGAATCTGGTTT
