Features (pLannotate 1.2.2; 18 found; start..end, strand, type, name):
      1..241     +  promoter       U6 promoter: RNA polymerase III promoter for human U6 snRNA
    271..346     +  misc_RNA       gRNA scaffold: guide RNA scaffold for the Streptococcus pyogenes CRISPR/Cas9 system
    353..396     +  misc_RNA       gRNA scaffold (fragment): guide RNA scaffold for the Streptococcus pyogenes CRISPR/Cas9 system
    443..728     +  enhancer       CMV enhancer: human cytomegalovirus immediate early enhancer; contains an 18-bp deletion relative to the standard CMV enhancer
    730..998     +  promoter       chicken β-actin promoter: No description available
    999..1226    +  intron         hybrid intron: hybrid between chicken β-actin (CBA) and minute virus of mice (MMV) introns (Gray et al., 2011)
   1364..2965    +  CDS            Cas9(N): N-terminal portion of Streptococcus pyogenes Cas9 (Zetsche et al., 2015)
   2966..5464    +  CDS            Cas9(C): C-terminal portion of Streptococcus pyogenes Cas9 (Zetsche et al., 2015)
   5465..5512    +  CDS            nucleoplasmin NLS: bipartite nuclear localization signal from nucleoplasmin
   5546..5657    +  polyA_signal   bGH poly(A) signal: bovine growth hormone polyadenylation signal
   5762..5902    +  repeat_region  AAV2 ITR: inverted terminal repeat of adeno-associated virus serotype 2 inverted
   5907..5958    -  misc_feature   bom (fragment): basis of mobility region from pBR322
   5977..6432    +  rep_origin     f1 ori (sequence partly withheld): f1 bacteriophage origin of replication; arrow indicates direction of (+) strand synthesis
   6433..6482    -  misc_feature   bom (fragment): basis of mobility region from pBR322
   6584..6619    -  CDS            rop (fragment): Rop protein, which maintains plasmids at low copy number; rop
   6714..6818    +  promoter       AmpR promoter: bla
   6819..7679    +  CDS            AmpR: β-lactamase; bla; confers resistance to ampicillin, carbenicillin, and related antibiotics
   7850..8438    +  rep_origin     ori: high-copy-number ColE1/pMB1/pBR322/pUC origin of replication
>Addgene plasmid #132437 | pDLX4.1.0-gDNA | addgene full sequence | sequence record 266219 | Addgene Partial NGS Result
GAGGGCCTATTTCCCATGATTCCTTCATATTTGCATATACGATACAAGGCTGTTAGAGAGATAATTGGAA
TTAATTTGACTGTAAACACAAAGATATTAGTACAAAATACGTGACGTAGAAAGTAATAATTTCTTGGGTA
GTTTGCAGTTTTAAAATTATGTTTTAAAATGGACTATCATATGCTTACCGTAACTTGAAAGTATTTCGAT
TTCTTGGCTTTATATATCTTGTGGAAAGGACGAAACACCGCCTCAGATGATGTGAATCTGGTTTTAGAGC
TAGAAATAGCAAGTTAAAATAAGGCTAGTCCGTTATCAACTTGAAAAAGTGGCACCGAGTCGGTGCTTTT
TTGTTTTAGAGCTAGAAATAGCAAGTTAAAATAAGGCTAGTCCGTTTTTAGCGCGTGCGCCAATTCTGCA
GACAAATGGCTCTAGAGGTACCCGTTACATAACTTACGGTAAATGGCCCGCCTGGCTGACCGCCCAACGA
CCCCCGCCCATTGACGTCAATAGTAACGCCAATAGGGACTTTCCATTGACGTCAATGGGTGGAGTATTTA
CGGTAAACTGCCCACTTGGCAGTACATCAAGTGTATCATATGCCAAGTACGCCCCCTATTGACGTCAATG
ACGGTAAATGGCCCGCCTGGCATTGTGCCCAGTACATGACCTTATGGGACTTTCCTACTTGGCAGTACAT
CTACGTATTAGTCATCGCTATTACCATGGTCGAGGTGAGCCCCACGTTCTGCTTCACTCTCCCCATCTCC
CCCCCCTCCCCACCCCCAATTTTGTATTTATTTATTTTTTAATTATTTTGTGCAGCGATGGGGGCGGGGG
GGGGGGCGCCAGGCGGGGCGGGGCGGGGCGAGGGGCGGGGCGGGGCGAGGCGGAGAGGTGCGGCGGCAGC
CAATCAGAGCGGCGCGCTCCGAAAGTTTCCTTTTATGGCGAGGCGGCGGCGGCGGCGGCCCTATAAAAAG
CGAAGCGCGCGGCGGGCGGGAGTCGCTGCGCGCTGCCTTCGCCCCGTGCCCCGCTCCGCCGCCGCCTCGC
GCCGCCCGCCCCGGCTCTGACTGACCGCGTTACTCCCACAGGTGAGCGGGCGGGACGGCCCTTCTCCTCC
GGGCTGTAATTAGCTGAGCAAGAGGTAAGGGTTTAAGGGATGGTTGGTTGGTGGGGTATTAATGTTTAAT
TACCTGGAGCACCTGCCTGAAATCACTTTTTTTCAGGTTGGACCGGTGCCACCATGGACTATAAGGACCA
CGACGGAGACTACAAGGATCATGATATTGATTACAAAGACGATGACGATAAGATGGCCCCAAAGAAGAAG
CGGAAGGTCGGTATCCACGGAGTCCCAGCAGCCGACAAGAAGTACAGCATCGGCCTGGACATCGGCACCA
ACTCTGTGGGCTGGGCCGTGATCACCGACGAGTACAAGGTGCCCAGCAAGAAATTCAAGGTGCTGGGCAA
CACCGACCGGCACAGCATCAAGAAGAACCTGATCGGAGCCCTGCTGTTCGACAGCGGCGAAACAGCCGAG
GCCACCCGGCTGAAGAGAACCGCCAGAAGAAGATACACCAGACGGAAGAACCGGATCTGCTATCTGCAAG
AGATCTTCAGCAACGAGATGGCCAAGGTGGACGACAGCTTCTTCCACAGACTGGAAGAGTCCTTCCTGGT
GGAAGAGGATAAGAAGCACGAGCGGCACCCCATCTTCGGCAACATCGTGGACGAGGTGGCCTACCACGAG
AAGTACCCCACCATCTACCACCTGAGAAAGAAACTGGTGGACAGCACCGACAAGGCCGACCTGCGGCTGA
TCTATCTGGCCCTGGCCCACATGATCAAGTTCCGGGGCCACTTCCTGATCGAGGGCGACCTGAACCCCGA
CAACAGCGACGTGGACAAGCTGTTCATCCAGCTGGTGCAGACCTACAACCAGCTGTTCGAGGAAAACCCC
ATCAACGCCAGCGGCGTGGACGCCAAGGCCATCCTGTCTGCCAGACTGAGCAAGAGCAGACGGCTGGAAA
ATCTGATCGCCCAGCTGCCCGGCGAGAAGAAGAATGGCCTGTTCGGAAACCTGATTGCCCTGAGCCTGGG
CCTGACCCCCAACTTCAAGAGCAACTTCGACCTGGCCGAGGATGCCAAACTGCAGCTGAGCAAGGACACC
TACGACGACGACCTGGACAACCTGCTGGCCCAGATCGGCGACCAGTACGCCGACCTGTTTCTGGCCGCCA
AGAACCTGTCCGACGCCATCCTGCTGAGCGACATCCTGAGAGTGAACACCGAGATCACCAAGGCCCCCCT
GAGCGCCTCTATGATCAAGAGATACGACGAGCACCACCAGGACCTGACCCTGCTGAAAGCTCTCGTGCGG
CAGCAGCTGCCTGAGAAGTACAAAGAGATTTTCTTCGACCAGAGCAAGAACGGCTACGCCGGCTACATTG
ACGGCGGAGCCAGCCAGGAAGAGTTCTACAAGTTCATCAAGCCCATCCTGGAAAAGATGGACGGCACCGA
GGAACTGCTCGTGAAGCTGAACAGAGAGGACCTGCTGCGGAAGCAGCGGACCTTCGACAACGGCAGCATC
CCCCACCAGATCCACCTGGGAGAGCTGCACGCCATTCTGCGGCGGCAGGAAGATTTTTACCCATTCCTGA
AGGACAACCGGGAAAAGATCGAGAAGATCCTGACCTTCCGCATCCCCTACTACGTGGGCCCTCTGGCCAG
GGGAAACAGCAGATTCGCCTGGATGACCAGAAAGAGCGAGGAAACCATCACCCCCTGGAACTTCGAGGAA
GTGGTGGACAAGGGCGCTTCCGCCCAGAGCTTCATCGAGCGGATGACCAACTTCGATAAGAACCTGCCCA
ACGAGAAGGTGCTGCCCAAGCACAGCCTGCTGTACGAGTACTTCACCGTGTATAACGAGCTGACCAAAGT
GAAATACGTGACCGAGGGAATGAGAAAGCCCGCCTTCCTGAGCGGCGAGCAGAAAAAGGCCATCGTGGAC
CTGCTGTTCAAGACCAACCGGAAAGTGACCGTGAAGCAGCTGAAAGAGGACTACTTCAAGAAAATCGAGT
GCTTCGACTCCGTGGAAATCTCCGGCGTGGAAGATCGGTTCAACGCCTCCCTGGGCACATACCACGATCT
GCTGAAAATTATCAAGGACAAGGACTTCCTGGACAATGAGGAAAACGAGGACATTCTGGAAGATATCGTG
CTGACCCTGACACTGTTTGAGGACAGAGAGATGATCGAGGAACGGCTGAAAACCTATGCCCACCTGTTCG
ACGACAAAGTGATGAAGCAGCTGAAGCGGCGGAGATACACCGGCTGGGGCAGGCTGAGCCGGAAGCTGAT
CAACGGCATCCGGGACAAGCAGTCCGGCAAGACAATCCTGGATTTCCTGAAGTCCGACGGCTTCGCCAAC
AGAAACTTCATGCAGCTGATCCACGACGACAGCCTGACCTTTAAAGAGGACATCCAGAAAGCCCAGGTGT
CCGGCCAGGGCGATAGCCTGCACGAGCACATTGCCAATCTGGCCGGCAGCCCCGCCATTAAGAAGGGCAT
CCTGCAGACAGTGAAGGTGGTGGACGAGCTCGTGAAAGTGATGGGCCGGCACAAGCCCGAGAACATCGTG
ATCGAAATGGCCAGAGAGAACCAGACCACCCAGAAGGGACAGAAGAACAGCCGCGAGAGAATGAAGCGGA
TCGAAGAGGGCATCAAAGAGCTGGGCAGCCAGATCCTGAAAGAACACCCCGTGGAAAACACCCAGCTGCA
GAACGAGAAGCTGTACCTGTACTACCTGCAGAATGGGCGGGATATGTACGTGGACCAGGAACTGGACATC
AACCGGCTGTCCGACTACGATGTGGACCATATCGTGCCTCAGAGCTTTCTGAAGGACGACTCCATCGACA
ACAAGGTGCTGACCAGAAGCGACAAGAACCGGGGCAAGAGCGACAACGTGCCCTCCGAAGAGGTCGTGAA
GAAGATGAAGAACTACTGGCGGCAGCTGCTGAACGCCAAGCTGATTACCCAGAGAAAGTTCGACAATCTG
ACCAAGGCCGAGAGAGGCGGCCTGAGCGAACTGGATAAGGCCGGCTTCATCAAGAGACAGCTGGTGGAAA
CCCGGCAGATCACAAAGCACGTGGCACAGATCCTGGACTCCCGGATGAACACTAAGTACGACGAGAATGA
CAAGCTGATCCGGGAAGTGAAAGTGATCACCCTGAAGTCCAAGCTGGTGTCCGATTTCCGGAAGGATTTC
CAGTTTTACAAAGTGCGCGAGATCAACAACTACCACCACGCCCACGACGCCTACCTGAACGCCGTCGTGG
GAACCGCCCTGATCAAAAAGTACCCTAAGCTGGAAAGCGAGTTCGTGTACGGCGACTACAAGGTGTACGA
CGTGCGGAAGATGATCGCCAAGAGCGAGCAGGAAATCGGCAAGGCTACCGCCAAGTACTTCTTCTACAGC
AACATCATGAACTTTTTCAAGACCGAGATTACCCTGGCCAACGGCGAGATCCGGAAGCGGCCTCTGATCG
AGACAAACGGCGAAACCGGGGAGATCGTGTGGGATAAGGGCCGGGATTTTGCCACCGTGCGGAAAGTGCT
GAGCATGCCCCAAGTGAATATCGTGAAAAAGACCGAGGTGCAGACAGGCGGCTTCAGCAAAGAGTCTATC
CTGCCCAAGAGGAACAGCGATAAGCTGATCGCCAGAAAGAAGGACTGGGACCCTAAGAAGTACGGCGGCT
TCGACAGCCCCACCGTGGCCTATTCTGTGCTGGTGGTGGCCAAAGTGGAAAAGGGCAAGTCCAAGAAACT
GAAGAGTGTGAAAGAGCTGCTGGGGATCACCATCATGGAAAGAAGCAGCTTCGAGAAGAATCCCATCGAC
TTTCTGGAAGCCAAGGGCTACAAAGAAGTGAAAAAGGACCTGATCATCAAGCTGCCTAAGTACTCCCTGT
TCGAGCTGGAAAACGGCCGGAAGAGAATGCTGGCCTCTGCCGGCGAACTGCAGAAGGGAAACGAACTGGC
CCTGCCCTCCAAATATGTGAACTTCCTGTACCTGGCCAGCCACTATGAGAAGCTGAAGGGCTCCCCCGAG
GATAATGAGCAGAAACAGCTGTTTGTGGAACAGCACAAGCACTACCTGGACGAGATCATCGAGCAGATCA
GCGAGTTCTCCAAGAGAGTGATCCTGGCCGACGCTAATCTGGACAAAGTGCTGTCCGCCTACAACAAGCA
CCGGGATAAGCCCATCAGAGAGCAGGCCGAGAATATCATCCACCTGTTTACCCTGACCAATCTGGGAGCC
CCTGCCGCCTTCAAGTACTTTGACACCACCATCGACCGGAAGAGGTACACCAGCACCAAAGAGGTGCTGG
ACGCCACCCTGATCCACCAGAGCATCACCGGCCTGTACGAGACACGGATCGACCTGTCTCAGCTGGGAGG
CGACAAAAGGCCGGCGGCCACGAAAAAGGCCGGCCAGGCAAAAAAGAAAAAGTAAGAATTCCTAGAGCTC
GCTGATCAGCCTCGACTGTGCCTTCTAGTTGCCAGCCATCTGTTGTTTGCCCCTCCCCCGTGCCTTCCTT
GACCCTGGAAGGTGCCACTCCCACTGTCCTTTCCTAATAAAATGAGGAAATTGCATCGCATTGTCTGAGT
AGGTGTCATTCTATTCTGGGGGGTGGGGTGGGGCAGGACAGCAAGGGGGAGGATTGGGAAGAGAATAGCA
GGCATGCTGGGGAGCGGCCGCAGGAACCCCTAGTGATGGAGTTGGCCACTCCCTCTCTGCGCGCTCGCTC
GCTCACTGAGGCCGGGCGACCAAAGGTCGCCCGACGCCCGGGCTTTGCCCGGGCGGCCTCAGTGAGCGAG
CGAGCGCGCAGCTGCCTGCAGGGGCGCCTGATGCGGTATTTTCTCCTTACGCATCTGTGCGGTATTTCAC
ACCGCATA
[95 nt withheld, positions 5959-6053]
T
[46 nt withheld, positions 6055-6100]
C
[141 nt withheld, positions 6102-6242]
CCTTTGACGTTGGAGTCCACGTTCTTT
[37 nt withheld, positions 6270-6306]
ACTCTATCTCGGGCTATTCTTTTGATTTATAAGGGATTTTGCCGATTTCGGTCTATTGGTTAAAAAATGA
GCTGATTTAACAAAAATTTAACGCGAATTTTAACAAAATATTAACGTTTACAATTTTATGGTGCACTCTC
AGTACAATCTGCTCTGATGCCGCATAGTTAAGCCAGCCCCGACACCCGCCAACACCCGCTGACGCGCCCT
GACGGGCTTGTCTGCTCCCGGCATCCGCTTACAGACAAGCTGTGACCGTCTCCGGGAGCTGCATGTGTCA
GAGGTTTTCACCGTCATCACCGAAACGCGCGAGACGAAAGGGCCTCGTGATACGCCTATTTTTATAGGTT
AATGTCATGATAATAATGGTTTCTTAGACGTCAGGTGGCACTTTTCGGGGAAATGTGCGCGGAACCCCTA
TTTGTTTATTTTTCTAAATACATTCAAATATGTATCCGCTCATGAGACAATAACCCTGATAAATGCTTCA
ATAATATTGAAAAAGGAAGAGTATGAGTATTCAACATTTCCGTGTCGCCCTTATTCCCTTTTTTGCGGCA
TTTTGCCTTCCTGTTTTTGCTCACCCAGAAACGCTGGTGAAAGTAAAAGATGCTGAAGATCAGTTGGGTG
CACGAGTGGGTTACATCGAACTGGATCTCAACAGCGGTAAGATCCTTGAGAGTTTTCGCCCCGAAGAACG
TTTTCCAATGATGAGCACTTTTAAAGTTCTGCTATGTGGCGCGGTATTATCCCGTATTGACGCCGGGCAA
GAGCAACTCGGTCGCCGCATACACTATTCTCAGAATGACTTGGTTGAGTACTCACCAGTCACAGAAAAGC
ATCTTACGGATGGCATGACAGTAAGAGAATTATGCAGTGCTGCCATAACCATGAGTGATAACACTGCGGC
CAACTTACTTCTGACAACGATCGGAGGACCGAAGGAGCTAACCGCTTTTTTGCACAACATGGGGGATCAT
GTAACTCGCCTTGATCGTTGGGAACCGGAGCTGAATGAAGCCATACCAAACGACGAGCGTGACACCACGA
TGCCTGTAGCAATGGCAACAACGTTGCGCAAACTATTAACTGGCGAACTACTTACTCTAGCTTCCCGGCA
ACAATTAATAGACTGGATGGAGGCGGATAAAGTTGCAGGACCACTTCTGCGCTCGGCCCTTCCGGCTGGC
TGGTTTATTGCTGATAAATCTGGAGCCGGTGAGCGTGGAAGCCGCGGTATCATTGCAGCACTGGGGCCAG
ATGGTAAGCCCTCCCGTATCGTAGTTATCTACACGACGGGGAGTCAGGCAACTATGGATGAACGAAATAG
ACAGATCGCTGAGATAGGTGCCTCACTGATTAAGCATTGGTAACTGTCAGACCAAGTTTACTCATATATA
CTTTAGATTGATTTAAAACTTCATTTTTAATTTAAAAGGATCTAGGTGAAGATCCTTTTTGATAATCTCA
TGACCAAAATCCCTTAACGTGAGTTTTCGTTCCACTGAGCGTCAGACCCCGTAGAAAAGATCAAAGGATC
TTCTTGAGATCCTTTTTTTCTGCGCGTAATCTGCTGCTTGCAAACAAAAAAACCACCGCTACCAGCGGTG
GTTTGTTTGCCGGATCAAGAGCTACCAACTCTTTTTCCGAAGGTAACTGGCTTCAGCAGAGCGCAGATAC
CAAATACTGTTCTTCTAGTGTAGCCGTAGTTAGGCCACCACTTCAAGAACTCTGTAGCACCGCCTACATA
CCTCGCTCTGCTAATCCTGTTACCAGTGGCTGCTGCCAGTGGCGATAAGTCGTGTCTTACCGGGTTGGAC
TCAAGACGATAGTTACCGGATAAGGCGCAGCGGTCGGGCTGAACGGGGGGTTCGTGCACACAGCCCAGCT
TGGAGCGAACGACCTACACCGAACTGAGATACCTACAGCGTGAGCTATGAGAAAGCGCCACGCTTCCCGA
AGGGAGAAAGGCGGACAGGTATCCGGTAAGCGGCAGGGTCGGAACAGGAGAGCGCACGAGGGAGCTTCCA
GGGGGAAACGCCTGGTATCTTTATAGTCCTGTCGGGTTTCGCCACCTCTGACTTGAGCGTCGATTTTTGT
GATGCTCGTCAGGGGGGCGGAGCCTATGGAAAAACGCCAGCAACGCGGCCTTTTTACGGTTCCTGGCCTT
TTGCTGGCCTTTTGCTCACATGT
